Addgene plasmid #238516: pMH_AtCK2alpha1_76-409_K146A_K148/149A_HC
Purpose: Bacterial expression of A. thaliana CK2alpha1 76-409_K146A_K148/149A_HC
Depositing lab: Michael Hothorn. Depositing organization: University of Geneva.
Backbone
  Vector backbone: pMH (pET-24d based)
  Vector type: Bacterial Expression
Growth in bacteria
  Bacterial resistance: Kanamycin, 50 μg/mL
  Growth temperature: 37°C
  Growth strain: DH5alpha
  Copy number: High Copy
Gene/Insert
  Gene/Insert name: AtCK2alpha1
  Species: A. thaliana (mustard weed)
  Mutation: K146A_K148/149A
  Entrez Gene: CKA1 (a.k.a. ATCKA1, ATPK12D, CASEIN KINASE ALPHA 1, CKA1, K8K14.10, K8K14_10)
  Tag / fusion protein: 6xHis (C terminal on insert)
  Cloning method: Gibson Cloning
Terms and licenses: Academic/Nonprofit Terms; Industry Terms: Not Available to Industry
How to cite: pMH_AtCK2alpha1_76-409_K146A_K148/149A_HC was a gift from Michael Hothorn (Addgene plasmid # 238516 ; http://n2t.net/addgene:238516 ; RRID:Addgene_238516)
