[The description below was written by a language model from this plasmid's Addgene catalogue record and pLannotate feature annotations shown in this document.]
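Description:
pMH_AtCK2alpha1_76-409_K146A_K148/149A_HC is a bacterial expression plasmid of about 6.2 kb built on pMH, a pET-24d derivative, for producing a truncated, mutated form of the Arabidopsis thaliana casein kinase 2 catalytic subunit alpha 1 (CKA1) in E. coli. It replicates from a ColE1/pMB1-type origin and also carries the bom and rop elements of pBR322. The catalogue lists it as high copy, although rop normally keeps copy number down. Selection is by kanamycin through an aph(3')-Ia gene. An f1 origin is also present, along with short tetracycline-resistance remnants typical of the pET lineage that have no function here.

The insert spans residues 76–409 of CK2alpha1 and was introduced by Gibson cloning. It carries three lysine-to-alanine substitutions, at positions 146, 148 and 149. A 6xHis tag is fused to its C terminus for metal-affinity purification, and the "HC" in the name presumably refers to this tag. The automated annotation labels the roughly 1 kb coding region as the rice CK2 alpha homologue HD6, which reflects sequence similarity rather than a different insert. It likewise scores the His tag as a fragment of a longer His tag, and the short "SET1" hit just before the terminator is probably vector-derived sequence.

Expression is driven by a T7 promoter with an adjacent lac operator and the T7 gene 10 ribosome binding site, and ends at the T7 terminator. The plasmid-borne lacI gene supplies repressor, so transcription is IPTG-inducible in hosts that provide T7 RNA polymerase. The record does not state why the lysines were mutated. The construct is suited to making recombinant mutant kinase for comparison with the wild-type protein in biochemical or structural studies.
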