Features (pLannotate 1.2.2; 19 found; start..end, strand, type, name):
      1..589     +  rep_origin     ori: high-copy-number ColE1/pMB1/pBR322/pUC origin of replication
    775..914     -  misc_feature   bom: basis of mobility region from pBR322
   1016..1207    -  CDS            rop: Rop protein, which maintains plasmids at low copy number; rop
   1224..1604    +  CDS            YPB1_ECOLX: Protein predicted: Swiss-Prot protein existence level 4. From Escherichia coli.
   1676..1967    -  CDS            TcR (fragment): tetracycline efflux protein; tet; confers resistance to tetracycline
   1982..2003    -  protein_bind   CAP binding site: CAP binding activates transcription in the presence of cAMP. E. coli catabolite activator protein
   2016..3098    -  CDS            lacI: lac repressor; lacI; The lac repressor binds to the lac operator to inhibit transcription in E. coli. This inhibition can be relieved by adding lactose or isopropyl-β-D-thiogalactopyranoside (IPTG).
   3099..3176    -  promoter       lacI promoter: lacI
   3184..3463    -  CDS            TcR (fragment): tetracycline efflux protein; tet; confers resistance to tetracycline
   3485..3503    +  promoter       T7 promoter: promoter for bacteriophage T7 RNA polymerase
   3504..3528    +  protein_bind   lac operator: The lac repressor binds to the lac operator to inhibit transcription in E. coli. This inhibition can be relieved by adding lactose or isopropyl-β-D-thiogalactopyranoside (IPTG). lac repressor encoded by lacI
   3543..3565    +  RBS            RBS: efficient ribosome binding site from bacteriophage T7 gene 10 (Olins and Rangwala, 1989)
   3572..4570    +  CDS            HD6: HD6_ORYSI - Also known as CKA2 From Oryza sativa subsp. indica (Rice).
   4586..4603    +  CDS            9xHis (fragment): 9xHis affinity tag
   4613..4662    +  CDS            SET1 (fragment): solubility-enhancement tag derived from T7 phage gene 10B
   4670..4717    +  terminator     T7 terminator: transcription terminator for bacteriophage T7 RNA polymerase
   4754..5182    +  rep_origin     f1 ori (sequence partly withheld): f1 bacteriophage origin of replication; arrow indicates direction of (+) strand synthesis
   5235..5292    +  promoter       AmpR promoter (fragment): bla
   5301..6116    -  CDS            KanR: aminoglycoside phosphotransferase; aph(3')-Ia; confers resistance to kanamycin in bacteria or G418 (Geneticin®) in eukaryotes
>Addgene plasmid #238516 | pMH_AtCK2alpha1_76-409_K146A_K148/149A_HC | addgene full sequence | sequence record 477125 | Addgene NGS Result
TTGAGATCCTTTTTTTCTGCGCGTAATCTGCTGCTTGCAAACAAAAAAACCACCGCTACCAGCGGTGGTT
TGTTTGCCGGATCAAGAGCTACCAACTCTTTTTCCGAAGGTAACTGGCTTCAGCAGAGCGCAGATACCAA
ATACTGTCCTTCTAGTGTAGCCGTAGTTAGGCCACCACTTCAAGAACTCTGTAGCACCGCCTACATACCT
CGCTCTGCTAATCCTGTTACCAGTGGCTGCTGCCAGTGGCGATAAGTCGTGTCTTACCGGGTTGGACTCA
AGACGATAGTTACCGGATAAGGCGCAGCGGTCGGGCTGAACGGGGGGTTCGTGCACACAGCCCAGCTTGG
AGCGAACGACCTACACCGAACTGAGATACCTACAGCGTGAGCTATGAGAAAGCGCCACGCTTCCCGAAGG
GAGAAAGGCGGACAGGTATCCGGTAAGCGGCAGGGTCGGAACAGGAGAGCGCACGAGGGAGCTTCCAGGG
GGAAACGCCTGGTATCTTTATAGTCCTGTCGGGTTTCGCCACCTCTGACTTGAGCGTCGATTTTTGTGAT
GCTCGTCAGGGGGGCGGAGCCTATGGAAAAACGCCAGCAACGCGGCCTTTTTACGGTTCCTGGCCTTTTG
CTGGCCTTTTGCTCACATGTTCTTTCCTGCGTTATCCCCTGATTCTGTGGATAACCGTATTACCGCCTTT
GAGTGAGCTGATACCGCTCGCCGCAGCCGAACGACCGAGCGCAGCGAGTCAGTGAGCGAGGAAGCGGAAG
AGCGCCTGATGCGGTATTTTCTCCTTACGCATCTGTGCGGTATTTCACACCGCAATGGTGCACTCTCAGT
ACAATCTGCTCTGATGCCGCATAGTTAAGCCAGTATACACTCCGCTATCGCTACGTGACTGGGTCATGGC
TGCGCCCCGACACCCGCCAACACCCGCTGACGCGCCCTGACGGGCTTGTCTGCTCCCGGCATCCGCTTAC
AGACAAGCTGTGACCGTCTCCGGGAGCTGCATGTGTCAGAGGTTTTCACCGTCATCACCGAAACGCGCGA
GGCAGCTGCGGTAAAGCTCATCAGCGTGGTCGTGAAGCGATTCACAGATGTCTGCCTGTTCATCCGCGTC
CAGCTCGTTGAGTTTCTCCAGAAGCGTTAATGTCTGGCTTCTGATAAAGCGGGCCATGTTAAGGGCGGTT
TTTTCCTGTTTGGTCACTGATGCCTCCGTGTAAGGGGGATTTCTGTTCATGGGGGTAATGATACCGATGA
AACGAGAGAGGATGCTCACGATACGGGTTACTGATGATGAACATGCCCGGTTACTGGAACGTTGTGAGGG
TAAACAACTGGCGGTATGGATGCGGCGGGACCAGAGAAAAATCACTCAGGGTCAATGCCAGCGCTTCGTT
AATACAGATGTAGGTGTTCCACAGGGTAGCCAGCAGCATCCTGCGATGCAGATCCGGAACATAATGGTGC
AGGGCGCTGACTTCCGCGTTTCCAGACTTTACGAAACACGGAAACCGAAGACCATTCATGTTGTTGCTCA
GGTCGCAGACGTTTTGCAGCAGCAGTCGCTTCACGTTCGCTCGCGTATCGGTGATTCATTCTGCTAACCA
GTAAGGCAACCCCGCCAGCCTAGCCGGGTCCTCAACGACAGGAGCACGATCATGCGCACCCGTGGGGCCG
CCATGCCGGCGATAATGGCCTGCTTCTCGCCGAAACGTTTGGTGGCGGGACCAGTGACGAAGGCTTGAGC
GAGGGCGTGCAAGATTCCGAATACCGCAAGCGACAGGCCGATCATCGTCGCGCTCCAGCGAAAGCGGTCC
TCGCCGAAAATGACCCAGAGCGCTGCCGGCACCTGTCCTACGAGTTGCATGATAAAGAAGACAGTCATAA
GTGCGGCGACGATAGTCATGCCCCGCGCCCACCGGAAGGAGCTGACTGGGTTGAAGGCTCTCAAGGGCAT
CGGTCGAGATCCCGGTGCCTAATGAGTGAGCTAACTTACATTAATTGCGTTGCGCTCACTGCCCGCTTTC
CAGTCGGGAAACCTGTCGTGCCAGCTGCATTAATGAATCGGCCAACGCGCGGGGAGAGGCGGTTTGCGTA
TTGGGCGCCAGGGTGGTTTTTCTTTTCACCAGTGAGACGGGCAACAGCTGATTGCCCTTCACCGCCTGGC
CCTGAGAGAGTTGCAGCAAGCGGTCCACGCTGGTTTGCCCCAGCAGGCGAAAATCCTGTTTGATGGTGGT
TAACGGCGGGATATAACATGAGCTGTCTTCGGTATCGTCGTATCCCACTACCGAGATATCCGCACCAACG
CGCAGCCCGGACTCGGTAATGGCGCGCATTGCGCCCAGCGCCATCTGATCGTTGGCAACCAGCATCGCAG
TGGGAACGATGCCCTCATTCAGCATTTGCATGGTTTGTTGAAAACCGGACATGGCACTCCAGTCGCCTTC
CCGTTCCGCTATCGGCTGAATTTGATTGCGAGTGAGATATTTATGCCAGCCAGCCAGACGCAGACGCGCC
GAGACAGAACTTAATGGGCCCGCTAACAGCGCGATTTGCTGGTGACCCAATGCGACCAGATGCTCCACGC
CCAGTCGCGTACCGTCTTCATGGGAGAAAATAATACTGTTGATGGGTGTCTGGTCAGAGACATCAAGAAA
TAACGCCGGAACATTAGTGCAGGCAGCTTCCACAGCAATGGCATCCTGGTCATCCAGCGGATAGTTAATG
ATCAGCCCACTGACGCGTTGCGCGAGAAGATTGTGCACCGCCGCTTTACAGGCTTCGACGCCGCTTCGTT
CTACCATCGACACCACCACGCTGGCACCCAGTTGATCGGCGCGAGATTTAATCGCCGCGACAATTTGCGA
CGGCGCGTGCAGGGCCAGACTGGAGGTGGCAACGCCAATCAGCAACGACTGTTTGCCCGCCAGTTGTTGT
GCCACGCGGTTGGGAATGTAATTCAGCTCCGCCATCGCCGCTTCCACTTTTTCCCGCGTTTTCGCAGAAA
CGTGGCTGGCCTGGTTCACCACGCGGGAAACGGTCTGATAAGAGACACCGGCATACTCTGCGACATCGTA
TAACGTTACTGGTTTCACATTCACCACCCTGAATTGACTCTCTTCCGGGCGCTATCATGCCATACCGCGA
AAGGTTTTGCGCCATTCGATGGTGTCCGGGATCTCGACGCTCTCCCTTATGCGACTCCTGCATTAGGAAG
CAGCCCAGTAGTAGGTTGAGGCCGTTGAGCACCGCCGCCGCAAGGAATGGTGCATGCAAGGAGATGGCGC
CCAACAGTCCCCCGGCCACGGGGCCTGCCACCATACCCACGCCGAAACAAGCGCTCATGAGCCCGAAGTG
GCGAGCCCGATCTTCCCCATCGGTGATGTCGGCGATATAGGCGCCAGCAACCGCACCTGTGGCGCCGGTG
ATGCCGGCCACGATGCGTCCGGCGTAGAGGATCGAGATCTCGATCCCGCGAAATTAATACGACTCACTAT
AGGGGAATTGTGAGCGGATAACAATTCCCCTCTAGAAATAATTTTGTTTAACTTTAAGAAGGAGATATAC
CATGTCGAAAGCTCGTGTGTACACCGAAGTCAATGTGATTCGACCCAAGGATTATTGGGATTACGAGTCA
CTCATTGTTCAATGGGGGGAGCAAGATGATTATGAGGTAGTAAGGAAGGTAGGGCGTGGAAAATATAGTG
AAGTTTTCGAGGGTATAAATGTGAACAGCAAGGAGAAGTGCATTATCAAAATCCTCAAACCTGTTGCGAA
AGCGGCGATAAGAAGAGAGATTAAAATACTTCAGAACCTATGCGGTGGGCCAAATATTGTCAAGCTGCTT
GATGTTGTTAGAGATCAACATTCGAAAACTCCAAGCTTGATATTTGAATATGTTAACAGCACAGACTTTA
AAGTTTTGTATCCTACGTTGACTGATTACGACATTCGTTACTACATCTATGAGCTGTTGAAGGCACTAGA
CTTCTGCCATTCACAAGGAATAATGCACAGAGACGTCAAGCCTCATAATGTTATGATTGACCATGAGCTG
CGTAAGCTTCGTCTTATAGATTGGGGTCTTGCTGAGTTTTACCACCCTGGAAAAGAGTATAATGTCCGTG
TTGCCTCAAGATATTTCAAGGGACCTGAACTTCTTGTGGACTTGCAAGACTATGACTATTCATTGGATAT
GTGGAGTCTTGGCTGTATGTTTGCAGGGATGATATTCCGTAAGGAACCTTTCTTCTACGGCCATGACAAC
CAGGATCAGCTAGTGAAAATCGCCAAGGTGCTTGGGACTGACGAATTGAATGCTTATCTGAACAAGTACC
AGTTAGAACTTGATCCACAACTGGAAGCACTTGTTGGGCGGCATAGCAGGAAACCTTGGTCCAAATTCAT
CAACGCAGACAATCAGCACTTAGTTTCACCCGAGGCGATTGATTTCCTCGACAAGCTACTTCGGTATGAT
CATCAAGACAGATTAACTGCAAAAGAAGCCATGGCGCACGCTTACTTCGCCCAAGTTAGGGCAGCAGAAA
CCAGCAGAATGAGAAGTCAAGCGGCCGCACTCGAGCACCACCACCACCACCACTGAGATCCGGCTGCTAA
CAAAGCCCGAAAGGAAGCTGAGTTGGCTGCTGCCACCGCTGAGCAATAACTAGCATAACCCCTTGGGGCC
TCTAAACGGGTCTTGAGGGGTTTTTTGCTGAAAGGAGGAACTATATCCGGATTGGCGAATGGG
[124 nt withheld, positions 4754-4877]
C
[91 nt withheld, positions 4879-4969]
A
[49 nt withheld, positions 4971-5019]
CCTTTGACGTTGGAGTCCACGTTCTTT
[37 nt withheld, positions 5047-5083]
ACCCTATCTCGGTCTATTCTTTTGATTTATAAGGGATTTTGCCGATTTCGGCCTATTGGTTAAAAAATGA
GCTGATTTAACAAAAATTTAACGCGAATTTTAACAAAATATTAACGCTTACAATTTAGGTGGCACTTTTC
GGGGAAATGTGCGCGGAACCCCTATTTGTTTATTTTTCTAAATACATTCAAATATGTATCCGCTCATGAA
TTAATTCTTAGAAAAACTCATCGAGCATCAAATGAAACTGCAATTTATTCATATCAGGATTATCAATACC
ATATTTTTGAAAAAGCCGTTTCTGTAATGAAGGAGAAAACTCACCGAGGCAGTTCCATAGGATGGCAAGA
TCCTGGTATCGGTCTGCGATTCCGACTCGTCCAACATCAATACAACCTATTAATTTCCCCTCGTCAAAAA
TAAGGTTATCAAGTGAGAAATCACCATGAGTGACGACTGAATCCGGTGAGAATGGCAAAAGTTTATGCAT
TTCTTTCCAGACTTGTTCAACAGGCCAGCCATTACGCTCGTCATCAAAATCACTCGCATCAACCAAACCG
TTATTCATTCGTGATTGCGCCTGAGCGAGACGAAATACGCGATCGCTGTTAAAAGGACAATTACAAACAG
GAATCGAATGCAACCGGCGCAGGAACACTGCCAGCGCATCAACAATATTTTCACCTGAATCAGGATATTC
TTCTAATACCTGGAATGCTGTTTTCCCGGGGATCGCAGTGGTGAGTAACCATGCATCATCAGGAGTACGG
ATAAAATGCTTGATGGTCGGAAGAGGCATAAATTCCGTCAGCCAGTTTAGTCTGACCATCTCATCTGTAA
CATCATTGGCAACGCTACCTTTGCCATGTTTCAGAAACAACTCTGGCGCATCGGGCTTCCCATACAATCG
ATAGATTGTCGCACCTGATTGCCCGACATTATCGCGAGCCCATTTATACCCATATAAATCAGCATCCATG
TTGGAATTTAATCGCGGCCTAGAGCAAGACGTTTCCCGTTGAATATGGCTCATAACACCCCTTGTATTAC
TGTTTATGTAAGCAGACAGTTTTATTGTTCATGACCAAAATCCCTTAACGTGAGTTTTCGTTCCACTGAG
CGTCAGACCCCGTAGAAAAGATCAAAGGATCTTC
